Addgene plasmid #91724: pLO86
Purpose: (Empty Backbone) mycobacterial expression of mCherry reporter
Depositing lab: Graham Hatfull. Depositing organization: University of Pittsburgh (University, School of Medicine, and Cancer Institute). Publication: Mutational analysis of the mycobacteriophage BPs promoter PR reveals context-dependent sequences for mycobacterial gene expression. Oldfield LM, Hatfull GF. J Bacteriol. 2014 Oct;196(20):3589-97. doi: 10.1128/JB.01801-14. Epub 2014 Aug 4. PubMed 25092027.
Backbone
  Vector backbone: unknown
  Vector type: Unspecified ; mycobacterial expression
  Tag / fusion protein: mCherry (C terminal on backbone)
Growth in bacteria
  Bacterial resistance: Kanamycin, 50 μg/mL
  Growth temperature: 37°C
  Growth strain: DH5alpha
  Copy number: Unknown
Gene/Insert
  Cloning method: Restriction Enzyme
Terms and licenses: Academic/Nonprofit Terms; Industry Terms: Not Available to Industry
How to cite: pLO86 was a gift from Graham Hatfull (Addgene plasmid # 91724 ; http://n2t.net/addgene:91724 ; RRID:Addgene_91724)
