[The description below was written by a language model from this plasmid's Addgene catalogue record and pLannotate feature annotations shown in this document.]
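Description:
pLO86 is a 4,828-nt empty-backbone reporter plasmid intended for mCherry expression in mycobacteria. The catalogue lists its parental backbone as unknown and its vector type only as mycobacterial expression. It is propagated in E. coli through a high-copy ColE1/pUC-type origin and selected with kanamycin through an aph(3')-Ia aminoglycoside phosphotransferase gene. A short fragment of a Tn903 transposition protein lies just downstream of this marker, most likely a remnant carried along with the resistance cassette rather than a functional element.

The payload is the mCherry coding sequence, a rapidly maturing monomeric red fluorescent protein derived from Discosoma. It is followed by a residual multiple cloning site fragment and the E. coli rrnB T1 transcription terminator, which stops read-through into the kanamycin gene. The catalogue describes mCherry as a C-terminal tag on the backbone, so sequences cloned upstream by restriction digestion can be read out through red fluorescence. No promoter is annotated upstream of mCherry, and the record does not state one. This fits the empty-backbone designation and the associated study, which analysed mutations in the mycobacteriophage BPs PR promoter, so the plasmid probably serves as a recipient for candidate promoter fragments whose activity is measured by fluorescence.

About 1.2 kb upstream of mCherry and roughly 0.9 kb after the origin carry no annotations. The feature table identifies no mycobacterial replication origin or phage integration cassette, so the record does not show how the plasmid is maintained in mycobacteria. Such functions may lie in the unannotated regions.
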