Features (pLannotate 1.2.2; 6 found; start..end, strand, type, name):
   1178..1885    +  CDS            mCherry: mCherry is a basic (constitutively fluorescent) red fluorescent protein published in 2004, derived from Discosoma sp.. It is reported to be a very rapidly-maturing monomer with low acid sensitivity.
   1897..1914    -  misc_feature   MCS (fragment): multiple cloning site
   1961..2007    +  terminator     rrnB T1 terminator: transcription terminator T1 from the E. coli rrnB gene
   2168..2983    +  CDS            KanR: aminoglycoside phosphotransferase; aph(3')-Ia; confers resistance to kanamycin in bacteria or G418 (Geneticin®) in eukaryotes
   3124..3267    +  CDS            TRA2_ECOLX (fragment): Protein predicted: Swiss-Prot protein existence level 4. Required for transposition of transposon Tn903. From Escherichia coli.
   3314..3902    +  rep_origin     ori: high-copy-number ColE1/pMB1/pBR322/pUC origin of replication
>Addgene plasmid #91724 | pLO86 | addgene full sequence | sequence record 178476 | Addgene NGS Result
AGATCTCTACACACTCAGCCACATCGAGGCCGAGCTCGGCGCGAACATGCCACCGCCGCGCTGGCGTCAG
CAGACCACGTACAAAGCGGCTCCGACGCCGCTAGGGCGGAATTGCGCACTGTTCGATTCCGTCAGGTTGT
GGGCCTATCGTCCCGCCCTCATGCGGATCTACCTGCCGACCCGGAACGTGGACGGACTCGGCCGCGCGAT
CTATGCCGAGTGCCACGCGCGAAACGCCGAATTTCCGTGCAACGACGTGTGTCCCGGACCGCTACCGGAC
AGCGAGGTCCGCGCCATCGCCAACAGCATTTGGCGTTGGATCACAACCAAGTCGCGCATTTGGGCGGACG
GGATCGTGGTCTACGAGGCCACACTCAGTGCGCGCCAGTCGGCCATCTCGCGGAAGGGCGCAGCAGCGCG
CACGGCGGCGAGCACAGTTGCGCGGCGCGCAAAGTCCGCGTCAGCCATGGAGGCATTGCTATGAGCGACG
GCTACAGCGACGGCTACAACCGGCAGCCGACTGTCCGCAAAAAGCGGCGCGTGACCGCCGCCGAAGGCGC
TCGAATCACCGGACTATCCGAACGCCACGTCGTCCGGCTCGTGGCGCAGGAACGCAGCGAGTGGCTCGCC
GAGCAGGCTGCACGCCGCGAACGCATCCGCGCCTATCACGACGACGAGGGCCACTCTTGGCCGCAAACGG
CCAAACATTTCGGGCTGCATCTGGACACCGTTAAGCGACTCGGCTATCGGGCGAGGAAAGAGCGTGCGGC
AGAACAGGAAGCGGCTCAAAAGGCCCACAACGAAGCCGACAATCCACCGCTGTTCTAACGCAATTGGGGA
GCGGGTGTCGCGGGGGTTCCGTGGGGGGTTCCGTTGCAACGGGTCGGACAGGTAAAAGTCCTGGTAGACG
CTAGTTTTCTGGTTTGGGCCATGCCTGTCTCGTTGCGTGTTTCGTTGCGCCCGTTTTGAATACCAGCCAG
ACGAGACGGGGTTCTACGAATCTTGGTCGATACCAAGCCATTTCCGCTGAATATCGGGGAGCTCACCGCC
AGAATCGGTGGTTGTGGTGATGTACGTGGCGAACTCCGTTGTAGTGCCTGTGGTGGCATCCGTGGCGCGG
CCGCGGTACCAGATCTTTAAATCTAGCCGGACGGCGGGAGAAAGGAGAAAGCCAATCATGGTCTCGAAGG
GCGAGGAGGACAACATGGCCATCATCAAAGAGTTCATGCGCTTCAAGGTGCACATGGAGGGCAGCGTCAA
CGGCCACGAGTTCGAGATCGAGGGCGAGGGCGAGGGCCGGCCGTACGAGGGCACGCAGACCGCGAAGCTG
AAGGTGACGAAGGGCGGCCCCCTGCCGTTCGCCTGGGACATCCTGTCCCCCCAGTTCATGTACGGCTCGA
AGGCGTACGTCAAGCACCCGGCCGACATCCCCGACTACCTGAAGCTGAGCTTCCCGGAGGGCTTCAAGTG
GGAGCGCGTGATGAACTTCGAGGACGGCGGCGTCGTGACCGTCACGCAGGACTCCTCGCTGCAGGACGGC
GAGTTCATCTACAAGGTGAAGCTGCGGGGCACCAACTTCCCCAGCGACGGCCCGGTCATGCAGAAGAAGA
CGATGGGCTGGGAGGCGTCCTCGGAGCGCATGTACCCCGAGGACGGCGCCCTGAAGGGCGAGATCAAGCA
GCGGCTGAAGCTGAAGGACGGCGGCCACTACGACGCGGAGGTGAAGACCACGTACAAGGCCAAGAAGCCG
GTCCAGCTGCCCGGCGCGTACAACGTGAACATCAAGCTGGACATCACCAGCCACAACGAGGACTACACCA
TCGTCGAGCAGTACGAGCGCGCCGAGGGCCGGCACTCGACCGGCGGCATGGACGAGCTGTACAAGTAAGG
ATCCAGCTGCAGAATTCGAAGCTTATCGATGTCGACGTAGTTAACTAGCGTACGATCGACTGCCAGGCAT
CAAATAAAACGAAAGGCTCAGTCGAAAGACTGGGCCTTTCGTTTTATGCCATCATGGCCGCGGTGATCAG
CTAGCCACCTGACGTCGGGGGGGGGGGAAAGCCACGTTGTGTCTCAAAATCTCTGATGTTACATTGCACA
AGATAAAAATATATCATCATGAACAATAAAACTGTCTGCTTACATAAACAGTAATACAAGGGGTGTTATG
AGCCATATTCAACGGGAAACGTCTTGCTCGAGGCCGCGATTAAATTCCAACATGGATGCTGATTTATATG
GGTATAAATGGGCTCGCGATAATGTCGGGCAATCAGGTGCGACAATCTATCGCTTGTATGGGAAGCCCCA
TGCGCCAGAGTTGTTTCTGAAACATGGCAAAGGTAGCGTTGCCAATGATGTTACAGATGAGATGGTCAGA
CTAAACTGGCTGACGGAATTTATGCCTCTTCCGACCATCAAGCATTTTATCCGTACTCCTGATGATGCAT
GGTTACTCACCACTGCGATCCCCGGGAAAACAGCATTCCAGGTATTAGAAGAATATCCTGATTCAGGTGA
AAATATTGTTGATGCGCTGGCAGTGTTCCTGCGCCGGTTGCATTCGATTCCTGTTTGTAATTGTCCTTTT
AACAGCGATCGCGTATTTCGTCTCGCTCAGGCGCAATCACGAATGAATAACGGTTTGGTTGATGCGAGTG
ATTTTGATGACGAGCGTAATGGCTGGCCTGTTGAACAAGTCTGGAAAGAAATGCATAATCTTTTGCCATT
CTCACCGGATTCAGTCGTCACTCATGGTGATTTCTCACTTGATAACCTTATTTTTGACGAGGGGAAATTA
ATAGGTTGTATTGATGTTGGACGAGTCGGAATCGCAGACCGATACCAGGATCTTGCCATCCTATGGAACT
GCCTCGGTGAGTTTTCTCCTTCATTACAGAAACGGCTTTTTCAAAAATATGGTATTGATAATCCTGATAT
GAATAAATTGCAGTTTCATTTGATGCTCGATGAGTTTTTCTAATCAGAATTGGTTAATTGGTTGTAACAC
TGGCAGAGCATTACGCTGACTTGACGGGACGGCGGCTTTGTTGAATAAATCGAACTTTTGCTGAGTTGAA
GGATCAGATCACGCATCTTCCCGACAACGCAGACCGTTCCGTGGCAAAGCAAAAGTTCAAAATCACCAAC
TGGTCCACCTACAACAAAGCTCTCACCAACCGTGGCTCCCTCACTTTCTGGCTGGATGATGGGGCGATTC
AGGCCTGGTATGAGTCAGCAACACCTTCTTCACGAGGCAGACCTCACTAGTTCCATGAGCGTCAGACCCC
GTAGAAAAGATCAAAGGATCTTCTTGAGATCCTTTTTTTCTGCGCGTAATCTGCTGCTTGCAAACAAAAA
AACCACCGCTACCAGCGGTGGTTTGTTTGCCGGATCAAGAGCTACCAACTCTTTTTCCGAAGGTAACTGG
CTTCAGCAGAGCGCAGATACCAAATACTGTCCTTCTAGTGTAGCCGTAGTTAGGCCACCACTTCAAGAAC
TCTGTAGCACCGCCTACATACCTCGCTCTGCTAATCCTGTTACCAGTGGCTGCTGCCAGTGGCGATAAGT
CGTGTCTTACCGGGTTGGACTCAAGACGATAGTTACCGGATAAGGCGCAGCGGTCGGGCTGAACGGGGGG
TTCGTGCACACAGCCCAGCTTGGAGCGAACGACCTACACCGAACTGAGATACCTACAGCGTGAGCTATGA
GAAAGCGCCACGCTTCCCGAGGGGAGAAAGGCGGACAGGTATCCGGTAAGCGGCAGGGTCGGAACAGGAG
AGCGCACGAGGGAGCTTCCAGGGGGAAACGCCTGGTATCTTTATAGTCCTGTCGGGTTTCGCCACCTCTG
ACTTGAGCGTCGATTTTTGTGATGCTCGTCAGGGGGGCGGAGCCTATGGAAAAACGCCAGCAACGCGGCC
TTTTTACGGTTCCTGGCCTTTTGCTGGCCTTTTGCTCACATGTTCTTTCCTGCGTTATCCCCTGATTCTG
TGGATAACCGTATTACCGCCTTTGAGTGAGCTGATACCGCTCGCCGCAGCCGAACGACCGAGCGCAACGC
GTGAGCCCACCAGCTCCGTAAGTTCGGGCGCTGTGTGGCTCGTACCCGCGCATTCAGGCGGCAGGGGGTC
TAACGGGTCTAAGGCGGCGTGTACGGCCGCCACAGCGGCTCTCAGCGGCCCGGAAACGTCCTCGAAACGA
CGCATGTGTTCCTCCTGGTTGGTACAGGTGGTTGGGGGTGCTCGGCTGTCGCTGGTGTTCCACCACCAGG
GCTCGACGGGAGAGCGGGGGAGTGTGCAGTTGTGGGGTGGCCCCTCAGCGAAATATCTGACTTGGAGCTC
GTGTCGGACCATACACCGGTGATTAATCGTGGTCTACTACCAAGCGTGAGCCACGTCGCCGACGAATTTG
AGCAGCTCTGGCTGCCGTACTGGCCGCTGGCAAGCGACGATCTGCTCGAGGGGATCTACCGCCAAAGCCG
CGCGTCGGCCCTAGGCCGCCGGTACATCGAGGCGAACCCAACAGCGCTGGCAAACCTGCTGGTCGTGGAC
GTAGACCATCCAGACGCAGCGCTCCGAGCGCTCAGCGCCCGGGGGTCCCATCCGCTGCCCAACGCGATCG
TGGGCAATCGCGCCAACGGCCACGCACACGCAGTGTGGGCACTCAACGCCCCTGTTCCACGCACCGAATA
CGCGCGGCGTAAGCCGCTCGCATACATGGCGGCGTGCGCCGAAGGCCTTCGGCGCGCCGTCGATGGCGAC
CGCAGTTACTCAGGCCTCATGACCAAAAACCCCGGCCACATCGCCTGGGAAACGGAATGGCTCCACTC
